>Addgene plasmid #206795 | pRC012 | addgene full sequence | sequence record 409778 | Addgene NGS Result
ACTGGGGCCAGATGGTAAGCCCTCCCGTATCGTAGTTATCTACACGACGGGGAGTCAGGCAACTATGGAT
GAACGAAATAGACAGATCGCTGAGATAGGTGCCTCACTGATTAAGCATTGGTAACTGTCAGACCAAGTTT
ACTCATATATACTTTAGATTGATTTAAAACTTCATTTTTAATTTAAAAGGATCTAGGTGAAGATCCTTTT
TGATAATCTCATGACCAAAATCCCTTAACGTGAGTTTTCGTTCCACTGAGCGTCAGACCCCGTAGAAAAG
ATCAAAGGATCTTCTTGAGATCCTTTTTTTCTGCGCGTAATCTGCTGCTTGCAAACAAAAAAACCACCGC
TACCAGCGGTGGTTTGTTTGCCGGATCAAGAGCTACCAACTCTTTTTCCGAAGGTAACTGGCTTCAGCAG
AGCGCAGATACCAAATACTGTTCTTCTAGTGTAGCCGTAGTTAGGCCACCACTTCAAGAACTCTGTAGCA
CCGCCTACATACCTCGCTCTGCTAATCCTGTTACCAGTGGCTGCTGCCAGTGGCGATAAGTCGTGTCTTA
CCGGGTTGGACTCAAGACGATAGTTACCGGATAAGGCGCAGCGGTCGGGCTGAACGGGGGGTTCGTGCAC
ACAGCCCAGCTTGGAGCGAACGACCTACACCGAACTGAGATACCTACAGCGTGAGCTATGAGAAAGCGCC
ACGCTTCCCGAAGGGAGAAAGGCGGACAGGTATCCGGTAAGCGGCAGGGTCGGAACAGGAGAGCGCACGA
GGGAGCTTCCAGGGGGAAACGCCTGGTATCTTTATAGTCCTGTCGGGTTTCGCCACCTCTGACTTGAGCG
TCGATTTTTGTGATGCTCGTCAGGGGGGCGGAGCCTATGGAAAAACGCCAGCAACGCGGCCTTTTTACGG
TTCCTGGCCTTTTGCTGGCCTTTTGCTCACATGTTCTTTCCTGCGTTATCCCCTGATTCTGTGGATAACC
GTATTACCGCCTTTGAGTGAGCTGATACCGCTCGCCGCAGCCGAACGACCGAGCGCAGCGAGTCAGTGAG
CGAGGAAGCGGAAGAGCGCTGCCGGCACCTGTCCTACGAGTTGCATGATAAAGAAGACAGTCATAAGTGC
GGCGACGATAGTCATGCCCCGCGCCCACCGGAAGGAGCTGACTGGGTTGAAGGCTCTCAAGGGCATCGGT
CGACGGATCAATTCCGGAAGACGCATCTGCCAGCCTGGCAGAACTGCTGAACGCAGGTCTGGGCGGTTCT
GATAACGAGTAATCGTTAATCCGCAAATAACGTAAAAACCCGCTTCGGCGGGTTTTTTTATGGGGGGAGT
TTAGGGAAAGAGCATTTGTCAGAATATTTAAGGAATTTCTGAATACTCATAATCAATGTAGAGATGACTA
ATATCCTGAAACTGACTGAACTAATTGAGTCGGAATTCCTCGAGTGCGGCCGCAAGCTTGTCGACGGAGT
AAGGATCCGGAATATATCCCTAGGATGCATTTTACGGCTAGCTCAGCCCTAGGTATTATGCTAGCGAATT
CATTAAAGAGGAGAAAGGTACCATGTCCCATCAGAAAATTATTCAGGATCTTATCGCATGGATTGACGAG
CATATTGACCAGCCGCTTAACATTGATGTAGTCGCAAAAAAATCAGGCTATTCAAAGTGGTACTTGCAAC
GAATGTTCCGCACGGTGACGCATCAGACGCTTGGCGATTACATTCGCCAACGCCGCCTGTTACTGGCCGC
CGTTGAGTTGCGCACCACCGAGCGTCCGATTTTTGATATCGCAATGGACCTGGGTTATGTCTCGCAGCAG
ACCTTCTCCCGCGTTTTCGCGCGGCAGTTTGATCGCACTCCCGCGGATTATCGCCACCGCCTGGGTGGCG
GAGGTAGCAACACCGTTAAAGAACTGAAAAACTACATCCAGGAGCTGGAAGAGCGTAACGCTGAACTCAA
AAACCTGAAGGAACACCTGAAATTCGCAAAAGCGGAACTGGAATTCGAACTGGCGGCTCACAAATTCGAG
TAAGGCGCGCCCACGCAAAAAACCCCGCTTCGGCGGGGTTTTTTCGCCCCGGGCAGGAAATCGACGTCGG
AATTGCCACAGGTGGCACTTTTCGGGCTAAGCTTGGCCGGGCTCAGCACGTTACCGGACCAGAAGTTGTC
CTGGCATGCCCAGCGGAACAGCACACACATGTCGCGGTGGTTACGTCCGTCACGTTCACGCATCAGGCGG
ATATCGTTAGCCCACCCAGCAAAATTCGGTTTTCTGGCTGATGGTGCGATAGTCTTCACCATGTCAAACA
TCCACTCTGCGGCGGTCAGGTCTTCTGCTGTCCCCCACTTGCTGGCGCTCTGAATTGCAGCATCCGGTTT
CACCACAGAAAGGTCGTTTTCTGGCTGGTCAGAGGATTCGCCAGAATTCTTGAAGACGAAAGGGCCTCGT
GATACGCCTATTTTTATAGGTTAATGTCATGATAATAATGGTTTCTTAGACGTCAGGTGGCACTTTTCGG
GGAAATGTGCGCGGAACCCCTATTTGTTTATTTTTCTAAATACATTCAAATATGTATCCGCTCATGAGAC
AATAACCCTGATAAATGCTTCAATAATATTGAAAAAGGAAGAGTATGAGTATTCAACATTTCCGTGTCGC
CCTTATTCCCTTTTTTGCGGCATTTTGCCTTCCTGTTTTTGCTCACCCAGAAACGCTGGTGAAAGTAAAA
GATGCTGAAGATCAGTTGGGTGCACGAGTGGGTTACATCGAACTGGATCTCAACAGCGGTAAGATCCTTG
AGAGTTTTCGCCCCGAAGAACGTTTTCCAATGATGAGCACTTTTAAAGTTCTGCTATGTGGCGCGGTATT
ATCCCGTGTTGACGCCGGGCAAGAGCAACTCGGTCGCCGCATACACTATTCTCAGAATGACTTGGTTGAG
TACTCACCAGTCACAGAAAAGCATCTTACGGATGGCATGACAGTAAGAGAATTATGCAGTGCTGCCATAA
CCATGAGTGATAACACTGCGGCCAACTTACTTCTGACAACGATCGGAGGACCGAAGGAGCTAACCGCTTT
TTTGCACAACATGGGGGATCATGTAACTCGCCTTGATCGTTGGGAACCGGAGCTGAATGAAGCCATACCA
AACGACGAGCGTGACACCACGATGCCTGTAGCAATGGCAACAACGTTGCGCAAACTATTAACTGGCGAAC
TACTTACTCTAGCTTCCCGGCAACAATTAATAGACTGGATGGAGGCGGATAAAGTTGCAGGACCACTTCT
GCGCTCGGCCCTTCCGGCTGGCTGGTTTATTGCTGATAAATCTGGAGCCGGTGAGCGTGGGTCTCGCGGT
ATCATTGCAGC
Features (pLannotate 1.2.2; 6 found; start..end, strand, type, name):
    295..883     +  rep_origin     ori: high-copy-number ColE1/pMB1/pBR322/pUC origin of replication
   1063..1195    -  CDS            TcR (fragment): tetracycline efflux protein; tet; confers resistance to tetracycline
   1563..1883    +  CDS            soxS: SOXS_ECOLI - Experimental evidence at protein level: Swiss-Prot protein existence level 1. Transcriptional activator of the superoxide response regulon of E.coli that includes at least 10 genes such as sodA, nfo, zwf and micF. Binds the DNA sequence 5'-GCACN(7)CAA-3'. It also facilitates the subsequent binding of RNA polymerase to the micF and the nfo promoters. From Escherichia coli (strain K12).
   2120..2428    -  CDS            O (fragment): VRPO_LAMBD - Protein inferred from homology: Swiss-Prot protein existence level 3. Necessary for the bidirectional replication of DNA. It interacts with the ori (origin of replication) region of the genome during the initiation of replication. From Escherichia phage lambda (Bacteriophage lambda).
   2530..2634    +  promoter       AmpR promoter: bla
   2635..124     +  CDS            AmpR (across the origin): β-lactamase; bla; confers resistance to ampicillin, carbenicillin, and related antibiotics
