[The description below was written by a language model from this plasmid's Addgene catalogue record and pLannotate feature annotations shown in this document.]
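Description:
pRC012 is a small (about 3.4 kb) bacterial expression plasmid built on a high-copy ColE1/pMB1-type origin of replication and selected with ampicillin through a β-lactamase gene driven by its native bla promoter. It is propagated in standard E. coli cloning strains. The annotated sequence also contains two short remnants, a fragment of the tetracycline efflux gene and a fragment of the phage lambda O replication protein. Both are partial and in reverse orientation, so they are most likely leftover backbone or spacer sequence rather than functional elements.

The payload is a synthetic fusion of SoxS to a SYNZIP domain (SYNZIP5 according to the stated purpose), expressed from J23107, a constitutive synthetic promoter of the Anderson series. SoxS is the E. coli transcriptional activator of the superoxide response regulon, which helps recruit RNA polymerase to promoters. In bacterial CRISPR activation systems it serves as the effector domain brought to a target promoter by a dCas9–guide RNA complex. SYNZIPs are engineered coiled-coil peptides that form specific heterodimers, so the fusion presumably allows SoxS to be recruited through pairing with a cognate SYNZIP on another component, although the record does not name that partner. The feature table annotates only the soxS coding region. The promoter and the SYNZIP portion are not detected as separate features, and the record does not state the order of the fusion or any linker.

The associated work concerns engineering activatable promoters for scalable, multi-input CRISPRa/i circuits, and this plasmid fits that context as a constitutive source of the activator module.
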