Addgene plasmid #206795: pRC012
Purpose: J23107.SoxS-SYNZIP5
Depositing lab: James Carothers. Depositing organization: University of Washington. Publication: Engineering activatable promoters for scalable and multi-input CRISPRa/i circuits. Alba Burbano D, Cardiff RAL, Tickman BI, Kiattisewee C, Maranas CJ, Zalatan JG, Carothers JM. Proc Natl Acad Sci U S A. 2023 Jul 25;120(30):e2220358120. doi: 10.1073/pnas.2220358120. Epub 2023 Jul 18. PubMed 37463216.
Backbone
  Vector backbone: ColE1
Growth in bacteria
  Bacterial resistance: Ampicillin, 100 μg/mL
  Growth temperature: 30°C
  Growth strain: DH5alpha
  Copy number: High Copy
Gene/Insert
  Gene/Insert name: SoxS-SYNZIP
  Species: Synthetic
  Promoter: J23107
  Cloning method: Unknown
  Sequencing primers: 5′ n/a
Terms and licenses: Academic/Nonprofit Terms; Industry Terms: Not Available to Industry
How to cite: pRC012 was a gift from James Carothers (Addgene plasmid # 206795 ; http://n2t.net/addgene:206795 ; RRID:Addgene_206795)
